>Addgene plasmid #217254 | pMV-hAT-2_Gav | addgene full sequence | sequence record 443560 | Addgene NGS Result
AAAAATAAACAAATAGGGGTTCCGCGCACATTTCCCCGAAAAGTGCCACCTGACGTCTAAGAAACCATTA
TTATCATGACATTAACCTATAAAAATAGGCGTATCACGAGGCCCTTTCGTTGTAAAACGACGGCCAGTCG
AACCACGCAATGCGTCTCGATCCGCAGTGTCTTGCGTCTCTCAATTGCCTTGAAGCAAGGTTCCCTCTAA
GCTGCGCACGCTTTAAAACCATGCCGCGCACGAACTCATTAATGCCATGCACCCACCCGGTGAGGAGCTG
GGCTGCGGCTTCGAGAGGCAACAAGCTGAGCACGGCAGAGGCACCGAGGCCGGCATGGGACACTTACCAG
AGGTAAGCTCAGGCAGCAGCTCCCGAGGCCATGCGCTGCTGGAGGCGGGGCGGGGACAGGGGCTGGGCTG
GGGAACTGCTCCGCTTCCCAGCCCCAGTGCCATGTGCCTCCTCGCTCCCAGAGGCATGGCGAGGCGGGGA
CTGGGGCTGGCGTGGGCTCTGCCGGCGCCAGAAAACTGCTCCGCTCCCCAGCCCCAATGCCACATGCCTC
CTCGCTCCTGGAGGTGAGGCAAGGGGCGGGGGCTGGGAAACTGCTCTGCTCCTGTGGCGAGCAGGGGCCG
GGGCTGGGCCGACGGCTGGGCCAGGCCTCGGGGCTGGGGCTGAGGCCGGGAAACTGCCTGCTCCCAGCAG
TGAGGCAGGGGCCAGGACCAGGACCGGGAAACTGCTCCACTCCTGGGACAATGCGGGGGCTGGGGCTGGG
CCGGGCCAGACTCCTGCTCCAGGGCAGGCAAGGCGGGGGCTGGGGCAGGACCGGAAACTGCTCCGCTCCC
AGAGGCAATGCGGGGACAGGGGCTGAGGTTCCTGGCTTTGAGGGGCCTTCGCTATTAAGTGCCATTATTT
TGCATGTAAAGTAAGTGGACCAGTTAATTTAATGAATTTCCAAACTGCAAACTAAATAACAAAGCCATGT
GCAGACTGTAGAGGGAAAATTAAATTTATTCTGAAGTGTGTTGTTATTTTTCGATCATCCAGTCATGTTA
TAAGACATGAAAGGATTATAATTCTAGTAATGGCAATACACAACTCTACTAATATGCATTCCTATAGAAT
TGGGGGGAGCGGGTCTGCGCTCCCAGGAGGCTAGGGCTTGTGTTAGCTGCTTTTTCTATCATTCTAGGAA
GGCCAATATCTTCCCTGCAGCAAGGATCATCTTTATATTCATTTTACAACCGGTGCTAGCAATTCTACCG
GGTAGGGGAGGCGCTTTTCCCAAGGCAGTCTGGAGCATGCGCTTTAGCAGCCCCGCTGGGCACTTGGCGC
TACACAAGTGGCCTCTGGCCTCGCACACATTCCACATCCACCGGTAGGCGCCAACCGGCTCCGTTCTTTG
GTGGCCCCTTCGCGCCACCTTCTACTCCTCCCCTAGTCAGGAAGTTCCCCCCCGCCCCGCAGCTCGCGTC
GTGCAGGACGTGACAAATGGAAGTAGCACGTCTCACTAGTCTCGTGCAGATGGACAGCACCGCTGAGCAA
TGGAAGCGGGTAGGCCTTTGGGGCAGCGGCCAATAGCAGCTTTGCTCCTTCGCTTTCTGGGCTCAGAGGC
TGGGAAGGGGTGGGTCCGGGGGCGGGCTCAGGGGCGGGCTCAGGGGCGGGGCGGGCGCCCGAAGGTCCTC
CGGAGGCCCGGCATTCTGCACGCTTCAAAAGCGCACGTCTGCCGCGCTGTTCTCCTCTTCCTCATCTCCG
GGCCTTTCGACCTGCAGCCAACGCCACCATGGGGACCGAGTACAAGCCCACGGTGCGCCTCGCCACCCGC
GACGACGTCCCCCGGGCCGTACGCACCCTCGCCGCCGCGTTCGCCGACTACCCCGCCACGCGCCACACCG
TCGACCCGGACCGCCACATCGAGCGGGTCACCGAGCTGCAAGAACTCTTCCTCACGCGCGTCGGGCTCGA
CATCGGCAAGGTGTGGGTCGCGGACGACGGCGCCGCGGTGGCGGTCTGGACCACGCCGGAGAGCGTCGAA
GCGGGGGCGGTGTTCGCCGAGATCGGCCCGCGCATGGCCGAGTTGAGCGGTTCCCGGCTGGCCGCGCAGC
AACAGATGGAAGGCCTCCTGGCGCCGCACCGGCCCAAGGAGCCCGCGTGGTTCCTGGCCACCGTCGGCGT
CTCGCCCGACCACCAGGGCAAGGGTCTGGGCAGCGCCGTCGTGCTCCCCGGAGTGGAGGCGGCCGAGCGC
GCCGGGGTGCCCGCCTTCCTGGAGACCTCCGCGCCCCGCAACCTCCCCTTCTACGAGCGGCTCGGCTTCA
CCGTCACCGCCGACGTCGAGGTGCCCGAAGGACCGCGCACCTGGTGCATGACCCGCAAGCCCGGTGCCAT
CGATGCCACTAACTTCTCCCTGTTGAAACAAGCAGGGGATGTCGAAGAGAATCCCGGGCCAATGGTGAGC
AAGGGCGAGGAGCTGTTCACCGGGGTGGTGCCCATCCTGGTCGAGCTGGACGGCGACGTAAACGGCCACA
AGTTCAGCGTGTCCGGCGAGGGCGAGGGCGATGCCACCTACGGCAAGCTGACCCTGAAGTTCATCTGCAC
CACCGGCAAGCTGCCCGTGCCCTGGCCCACCCTCGTGACCACCCTGACCTACGGCGTGCAGTGCTTCAGC
CGCTACCCCGACCACATGAAGCAGCACGACTTCTTCAAGTCCGCCATGCCCGAAGGCTACGTCCAGGAGC
GCACCATCTTCTTCAAGGACGACGGCAACTACAAGACCCGCGCCGAGGTGAAGTTCGAGGGCGACACCCT
GGTGAACCGCATCGAGCTGAAGGGCATCGACTTCAAGGAGGACGGCAACATCCTGGGGCACAAGCTGGAG
TACAACTACAACAGCCACAACGTCTATATCATGGCCGACAAGCAGAAGAACGGCATCAAGGTGAACTTCA
AGATCCGCCACAACATCGAGGACGGCAGCGTGCAGCTCGCCGACCACTACCAGCAGAACACCCCCATCGG
CGACGGCCCCGTGCTGCTGCCCGACAACCACTACCTGAGCACCCAGTCCGCCCTGAGCAAAGACCCCAAC
GAGAAGCGCGATCACATGGTCCTGCTGGAGTTCGTGACCGCCGCCGGGATCACTCTCGGCATGGACGAGC
TGTACAAGTAATTAATTAAGCTCGCTGATCAGCCTCGACTGTGCCTTCTAGTTGCCAGCCATCTGTTGTT
TGCCCCTCCCCCGTGCCTTCCTTGACCCTGGAAGGTGCCACTCCCACTGTCCTTTCCTAATAAAATGAGG
AAATTGCATCGCATTGTCTGAGTAGGTGTCATTCTATTCTGGGGGGTGGGGTGGGGCAGGACAGCAAGGG
GGAGGATTGGGAAGACAATAGCAGGCATGCTGGGGATGCGGTGGGCTCTATGGCTTCTGAGGCGCGCCCT
CGAGATAAAGGTTATAGTATCATCTTTTGTTGTTATACTGTGTTATACTGTGGGGCAGACCAAAGTGGCG
CGCGCCGAAAGGGGGAGGCGGGACCAATTCGGGAATGGACCGAAGCGGCGTGCTCACGGACCGCTACACC
TTAGAGGGAACATTGCCTTGAAGGGGCCCAGAGACGGAGTCACTGCCAACCGAGACGGTCATAGCTGTTT
CCTGTGTGCCGCTTCCTCGCTCACTGACTCGCTGCGCTCGGTCGTTCGGCTGCGGCGAGCGGTATCAGCT
CACTCAAAGGCGGTAATACGGTTACCCACAGAATCAGGGGATAACGCAGGAAAGAACATGTGAGCAAAAG
GCCAGCAAAAGGCCAGGAACCGTAAAAAGGCCGCGTTGCTGGCGTTTTTCCATAGGCTCCGCCCCCCTGA
CGAGCATCACAAAAATCGACGCTCAAGTCAGAGGTGGCGAAACCCGACAGGACTATAAAGATACCAGGCG
TTTCCCCCTGGAAGCTCCCTCGTGCGCTCTCCTGTTCCGACCCTGCCGCTTACCGGATACCTGTCCGCCT
TTCTCCCTTCGGGAAGCGTGGCGCTTTCTCATAGCTCACGCTGTAGGTATCTCAGTTCGGTGTAGGTCGT
TCGCTCCAAGCTGGGCTGTGTGCACGAACCCCCCGTTCAGCCCGACCGCTGCGCCTTATCCGGTAACTAT
CGTCTTGAGTCCAACCCGGTAAGACACGACTTATCGCCACTGGCAGCAGCCACTGGTAACAGGATTAGCA
GAGCGAGGTATGTAGGCGGTGCTACAGAGTTCTTGAAGTGGTGGCCTAACTACGGCTACACTAGAAGAAC
AGTATTTGGTATCTGCGCTCTGCTGAAGCCAGTTACCTTCGGAAAAAGAGTTGGTAGCTCTTGATCCGGC
AAACAAACCACCGCTGGTAGCGGTGGTTTTTTTGTTTGCAAGCAGCAGATTACGCGCAGAAAAAAAGGAT
CTCAAGAAGATCCTTTGATCTTTTCTACGGGGTCTGACGCTCAGTGGAACGAAAACTCACGTTAAGGGAT
TTTGGTCATGAGATTATCAAAAAGGATCTTCACCTAGATCCTTTTAAATTAAAAATGAAGTTTTAAATCA
ATCTAAAGTATATATGAGTAAACTTGGTCTGACAGTTACCAATGCTTAATCAGTGAGGCACCTATCTCAG
CGATCTGTCTCTTTCGTTCATCCATAGTTGCCTGACTCCCCGTCGTGTAGATAACTACGATACGGGAGGG
CTTACCATCTGGCCCCAGTGCTGCAATAATACCGCGGGACCCACGCTCACCGGCTCCAGATTTATCAGCA
ATAAACCAGCCAGCCGGAAGGGCCGAGCGCAGAAGTGGTCCTGCAACTTTATCCGCCTCCATCCAGTCTA
TTAATTGTTGCCGGGAAGCTAGAGTAAGTAGTTCGCCAGTTAATAGTTTGCGCAACGTTGTTGCCATCGC
TACAGGCATCGTGGTATCACGCTCGTCGTTTGGTATGGCTTCATTCAGCTCCGGTTCCCAACGATCAAGG
CGAGTTACATGATCCCCCATGTTGCGCAAAAAAGCGGTTAGCTCCTTCGGTCCTCCGATCGTTGTCAGAA
GTAAGTTGGCCGCCGTGTTATCACTCATGGTTATGGCAGCACTACATAATTCTCTTACTGTCATGCCATC
CGTAAGATGCTTTTCTGTGACTGGTGAGTACTCAACCAAGTCATTCTGAGAATAGTGTATGCGGCGACCG
AGTTGCTCTTGCCCGGCGTCAATACGGGATAATACCGCGCCACATAGCAGAACTTTAAAAGTGCTCATCA
TTGGAAAACGTTCTTCGGGGCGAAAACTCTCAAGGATCTTACCGCTGTTGAGATCCAGTTCGATGTAACC
CACTCGTGCACCCAACTGATCTTCAGCATCTTTTACTTTCACCAGCGTTTCTGGGTGAGCAAAAACAGGA
AGGCAAAATGCCGCAAAAAAGGGAATAAGGGCGACACGGAAATGTTGAATACTCATACTCTTCCTTTTTC
AATATTATTGAAGCATTTATCAGGGTTATTGTCTCATGAGCGGATACATATTTGAATGTATTTAG
Features (pLannotate 1.2.2; 8 found; start..end, strand, type, name):
    118..138     -  CDS            lacZα (fragment): LacZα fragment of β-galactosidase; lacZ fragment
   1260..1759    +  promoter       PGK promoter: mouse phosphoglycerate kinase 1 promoter
   1784..2378    +  CDS            PuroR (fragment): puromycin N-acetyltransferase; pac from Streptomyces alboniger; confers resistance to puromycin
   2442..3161    +  CDS            EGFP: the original enhanced GFP (Yang et al., 1996) mammalian codon-optimized
   3189..3413    +  polyA_signal   bGH poly(A) signal: bovine growth hormone polyadenylation signal
   3827..4415    -  rep_origin     ori: high-copy-number ColE1/pMB1/pBR322/pUC origin of replication
   4586..5446    -  CDS            AmpR: β-lactamase; bla; confers resistance to ampicillin, carbenicillin, and related antibiotics
   5447..26      -  promoter       AmpR promoter (across the origin): bla
