[The description below was written by a language model from this plasmid's Addgene catalogue record and pLannotate feature annotations shown in this document.]
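Description:
pMV-hAT-2_Gav is a 5.5 kb transposon donor plasmid built on the pMV backbone and classed as a mammalian expression vector. It is maintained in E. coli through a high-copy ColE1/pUC-type origin of replication and is selected with ampicillin via a β-lactamase gene driven by its native bla promoter. A short remnant of lacZα is also detected, most likely a leftover of the cloning backbone.

The recorded insert is the pair of synthetic terminal inverted repeats (TIRs) of hAT-2_Gav, a DNA transposon of the hAT superfamily. The automated feature table does not annotate the TIRs, so their exact positions are not given. They presumably lie in the unannotated stretches on either side of the reporter cassette, as is usual for a donor design, although the record does not confirm this. The cassette consists of the mouse PGK promoter, a puromycin N-acetyltransferase coding sequence (annotated as a fragment, consistent with a missing stop codon), EGFP and a bovine growth hormone polyadenylation signal. The roughly 60 nt gap between PuroR and EGFP would fit a 2A-type or similar linker joining the two into one transcript, but no such element is annotated.

No transposase is annotated, so the enzyme would be supplied in trans from a separate helper construct. It would recognise the TIRs, excise the cargo and integrate it into the host genome. Stable integration can then be scored by puromycin resistance or persistent EGFP fluorescence. According to the record, the plasmid belongs to a survey of 130 DNA transposons tested for activity in human cells, aimed at expanding the range of genome engineering tools.
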