Addgene plasmid #217254: pMV-hAT-2_Gav
Purpose: Donor plasmid of hAT-2_Gav Transposon
Depositing lab: Yong E Zhang. Depositing organization: Institute of Zoology, Chinese Academy of Sciences. Publication: Heterologous survey of 130 DNA transposons in human cells highlights their functional divergence and expands the genome engineering toolbox. Zhang T, Tan S, Tang N, Li Y, Zhang C, Sun J, Guo Y, Gao H, Cai Y, Sun W, Wang C, Fu L, Ma H, Wu Y, Hu X, Zhang X, Gee P, Yan W, Zhao Y, Chen Q, Guo B, Wang H, Zhang YE. Cell. 2024 Jul 11;187(14):3741-3760.e30. doi: 10.1016/j.cell.2024.05.007. Epub 2024 Jun 5. PubMed 38843831.
Backbone
  Vector backbone: pMV
  Vector type: Mammalian Expression
Growth in bacteria
  Bacterial resistance: Ampicillin, 100 μg/mL
  Growth temperature: 37°C
  Growth strain: DH5alpha
  Copy number: High Copy
Gene/Insert
  Gene/Insert name: TIRs of hAT-2_Gav transposon
  Species: Synthetic
  Cloning method: Restriction Enzyme; 5′ cloning site Unknown (unknown if destroyed); 3′ cloning site Unknown (unknown if destroyed)
Terms and licenses: Academic/Nonprofit Terms; Industry Terms: Not Available to Industry
How to cite: pMV-hAT-2_Gav was a gift from Yong E Zhang (Addgene plasmid # 217254 ; http://n2t.net/addgene:217254 ; RRID:Addgene_217254)
